Addgene plasmid #197399: mouse ZNG1
Purpose: expresses tagless mouse ZNG1 in the pHIS vector (inserted at NdeI-BamHI)
Depositing lab: David Giedroc. Depositing organization: Indiana University, Bloomington. Publication: Zn-regulated GTPase metalloprotein activator 1 modulates vertebrate zinc homeostasis. Weiss A, Murdoch CC, Edmonds KA, Jordan MR, Monteith AJ, Perera YR, Rodriguez Nassif AM, Petoletti AM, Beavers WN, Munneke MJ, Drury SL, Krystofiak ES, Thalluri K, Wu H, Kruse ARS, DiMarchi RD, Caprioli RM, Spraggins JM, Chazin WJ, Giedroc DP, Skaar EP. Cell. 2022 Jun 9;185(12):2148-2163.e27. doi: 10.1016/j.cell.2022.04.011. Epub 2022 May 17. PubMed 35584702.
Backbone
  Vector backbone: pHIS
  Vector type: Bacterial Expression
Growth in bacteria
  Bacterial resistance: Ampicillin, 100 μg/mL
  Growth temperature: 37°C
  Growth strain: DH5alpha
  Copy number: Unknown
Gene/Insert
  Gene/Insert name: ZNG1
  Species: M. musculus (mouse)
  Entrez Gene: Cbwd1 (a.k.a. Zng1)
  Cloning method: Gibson Cloning
  Sequencing primers: 5′ T7; 3′ T7rev
Terms and licenses: Academic/Nonprofit Terms; Industry Terms: Not Available to Industry
How to cite: mouse ZNG1 was a gift from David Giedroc (Addgene plasmid # 197399 ; http://n2t.net/addgene:197399 ; RRID:Addgene_197399)
