[The description below was written by a language model from this plasmid's Addgene catalogue record and pLannotate feature annotations shown in this document.]
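Description:
Mouse ZNG1 is a 6.6 kb bacterial expression plasmid built on the pHIS backbone, a pET-style T7 vector, and carries the Mus musculus ZNG1 coding sequence (gene Cbwd1, also called Zng1), which encodes Zn-regulated GTPase metalloprotein activator 1. It is propagated in E. coli under ampicillin selection from a β-lactamase cassette. It replicates from a ColE1/pMB1-type origin accompanied by the pBR322 bom region and the rop gene; rop normally limits copy number, though the record lists copy number as unknown. An f1 phage origin is also present, and short tetracycline-resistance fragments flanking the lacI region appear to be non-functional pBR322 remnants.

The expression cassette consists of a T7 promoter followed directly by a lac operator, the strong ribosome binding site from T7 gene 10, the roughly 1.2 kb ZNG1 open reading frame and a T7 terminator. The plasmid-borne lacI gene supplies lac repressor, so transcription stays low until IPTG is added in a host that provides T7 RNA polymerase; the listed DH5alpha strain serves for plasmid maintenance only. The insert was placed between the NdeI and BamHI sites by Gibson assembly, and the protein is described as tagless. The annotation does detect a short His-tag fragment and a fragment matched to a T7 gene 10-derived tag about 100 nt downstream of the annotated coding sequence. These seem to be leftover vector sequence lying beyond the end of the ORF rather than fused to it, though the feature table alone cannot confirm this. The construct is suited to producing untagged recombinant mouse ZNG1 for work such as studies of its role in vertebrate zinc homeostasis.
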