Features (pLannotate 1.2.2; 19 found; start..end, strand, type, name):
     24..452     +  rep_origin     f1 ori (sequence partly withheld): f1 bacteriophage origin of replication; arrow indicates direction of (+) strand synthesis
    505..609     +  promoter       AmpR promoter: bla
    610..1470    +  CDS            AmpR: β-lactamase; bla; confers resistance to ampicillin, carbenicillin, and related antibiotics
   1641..2229    +  rep_origin     ori: high-copy-number ColE1/pMB1/pBR322/pUC origin of replication
   2415..2554    -  misc_feature   bom: basis of mobility region from pBR322
   2656..2847    -  CDS            rop: Rop protein, which maintains plasmids at low copy number; rop
   2864..3244    +  CDS            YPB1_ECOLX: Protein predicted: Swiss-Prot protein existence level 4. From Escherichia coli.
   3316..3607    -  CDS            TcR (fragment): tetracycline efflux protein; tet; confers resistance to tetracycline
   3622..3643    -  protein_bind   CAP binding site: CAP binding activates transcription in the presence of cAMP. E. coli catabolite activator protein
   3656..4738    -  CDS            lacI: lac repressor; lacI; The lac repressor binds to the lac operator to inhibit transcription in E. coli. This inhibition can be relieved by adding lactose or isopropyl-β-D-thiogalactopyranoside (IPTG).
   4739..4816    -  promoter       lacI promoter: lacI
   4824..5103    -  CDS            TcR (fragment): tetracycline efflux protein; tet; confers resistance to tetracycline
   5125..5143    +  promoter       T7 promoter: promoter for bacteriophage T7 RNA polymerase
   5144..5168    +  protein_bind   lac operator: The lac repressor binds to the lac operator to inhibit transcription in E. coli. This inhibition can be relieved by adding lactose or isopropyl-β-D-thiogalactopyranoside (IPTG). lac repressor encoded by lacI
   5183..5205    +  RBS            RBS: efficient ribosome binding site from bacteriophage T7 gene 10 (Olins and Rangwala, 1989)
   5213..6391    +  CDS            Cbwd1: CBWD1_MOUSE - Experimental evidence at protein level: Swiss-Prot protein existence level 1. From Mus musculus (Mouse).
   6499..6516    +  CDS            9xHis (fragment): 9xHis affinity tag
   6526..6575    +  CDS            SET1 (fragment): solubility-enhancement tag derived from T7 phage gene 10B
   6583..6630    +  terminator     T7 terminator: transcription terminator for bacteriophage T7 RNA polymerase
>Addgene plasmid #197399 | mouse ZNG1 | addgene full sequence | sequence record 389117 | Addgene NGS Result
CTATATCCGGATTGGCGAATGGG
[124 nt withheld, positions 24-147]
C
[91 nt withheld, positions 149-239]
A
[49 nt withheld, positions 241-289]
CCTTTGACGTTGGAGTCCACGTTCTTT
[37 nt withheld, positions 317-353]
ACCCTATCTCGGTCTATTCTTTTGATTTATAAGGGATTTTGCCGATTTCGGCCTATTGGTTAAAAAATGA
GCTGATTTAACAAAAATTTAACGCGAATTTTAACAAAATATTAACGCTTACAATTTAGGTGGCACTTTTC
GGGGAAATGTGCGCGGAACCCCTATTTGTTTATTTTTCTAAATACATTCAAATATGTATCCGCTCATGAG
ACAATAACCCTGATAAATGCTTCAATAATATTGAAAAAGGAAGAGTATGAGTATTCAACATTTCCGTGTC
GCCCTTATTCCCTTTTTTGCGGCATTTTGCCTTCCTGTTTTTGCTCACCCAGAAACGCTGGTGAAAGTAA
AAGATGCTGAAGATCAGTTGGGTGCACGAGTGGGTTACATCGAACTGGATCTCAACAGCGGTAAGATCCT
TGAGAGTTTTCGCCCCGAAGAACGTTTTCCAATGATGAGCACTTTTAAAGTTCTGCTATGTGGCGCGGTA
TTATCCCGTATTGACGCCGGGCAAGAGCAACTCGGTCGCCGCATACACTATTCTCAGAATGACTTGGTTG
AGTACTCACCAGTCACAGAAAAGCATCTTACGGATGGCATGACAGTAAGAGAATTATGCAGTGCTGCCAT
AACCATGAGTGATAACACTGCGGCCAACTTACTTCTGACAACGATCGGAGGACCGAAGGAGCTAACCGCT
TTTTTGCACAACATGGGGGATCATGTAACTCGCCTTGATCGTTGGGAACCGGAGCTGAATGAAGCCATAC
CAAACGACGAGCGTGACACCACGATGCCTGCAGCAATGGCAACAACGTTGCGCAAACTATTAACTGGCGA
ACTACTTACTCTAGCTTCCCGGCAACAATTAATAGACTGGATGGAGGCGGATAAAGTTGCAGGACCACTT
CTGCGCTCGGCCCTTCCGGCTGGCTGGTTTATTGCTGATAAATCTGGAGCCGGTGAGCGTGGGTCTCGCG
GTATCATTGCAGCACTGGGGCCAGATGGTAAGCCCTCCCGTATCGTAGTTATCTACACGACGGGGAGTCA
GGCAACTATGGATGAACGAAATAGACAGATCGCTGAGATAGGTGCCTCACTGATTAAGCATTGGTAACTG
TCAGACCAAGTTTACTCATATATACTTTAGATTGATTTAAAACTTCATTTTTAATTTAAAAGGATCTAGG
TGAAGATCCTTTTTGATAATCTCATGACCAAAATCCCTTAACGTGAGTTTTCGTTCCACTGAGCGTCAGA
CCCCGTAGAAAAGATCAAAGGATCTTCTTGAGATCCTTTTTTTCTGCGCGTAATCTGCTGCTTGCAAACA
AAAAAACCACCGCTACCAGCGGTGGTTTGTTTGCCGGATCAAGAGCTACCAACTCTTTTTCCGAAGGTAA
CTGGCTTCAGCAGAGCGCAGATACCAAATACTGTCCTTCTAGTGTAGCCGTAGTTAGGCCACCACTTCAA
GAACTCTGTAGCACCGCCTACATACCTCGCTCTGCTAATCCTGTTACCAGTGGCTGCTGCCAGTGGCGAT
AAGTCGTGTCTTACCGGGTTGGACTCAAGACGATAGTTACCGGATAAGGCGCAGCGGTCGGGCTGAACGG
GGGGTTCGTGCACACAGCCCAGCTTGGAGCGAACGACCTACACCGAACTGAGATACCTACAGCGTGAGCT
ATGAGAAAGCGCCACGCTTCCCGAAGGGAGAAAGGCGGACAGGTATCCGGTAAGCGGCAGGGTCGGAACA
GGAGAGCGCACGAGGGAGCTTCCAGGGGGAAACGCCTGGTATCTTTATAGTCCTGTCGGGTTTCGCCACC
TCTGACTTGAGCGTCGATTTTTGTGATGCTCGTCAGGGGGGCGGAGCCTATGGAAAAACGCCAGCAACGC
GGCCTTTTTACGGTTCCTGGCCTTTTGCTGGCCTTTTGCTCACATGTTCTTTCCTGCGTTATCCCCTGAT
TCTGTGGATAACCGTATTACCGCCTTTGAGTGAGCTGATACCGCTCGCCGCAGCCGAACGACCGAGCGCA
GCGAGTCAGTGAGCGAGGAAGCGGAAGAGCGCCTGATGCGGTATTTTCTCCTTACGCATCTGTGCGGTAT
TTCACACCGCAATGGTGCACTCTCAGTACAATCTGCTCTGATGCCGCATAGTTAAGCCAGTATACACTCC
GCTATCGCTACGTGACTGGGTCATGGCTGCGCCCCGACACCCGCCAACACCCGCTGACGCGCCCTGACGG
GCTTGTCTGCTCCCGGCATCCGCTTACAGACAAGCTGTGACCGTCTCCGGGAGCTGCATGTGTCAGAGGT
TTTCACCGTCATCACCGAAACGCGCGAGGCAGCTGCGGTAAAGCTCATCAGCGTGGTCGTGAAGCGATTC
ACAGATGTCTGCCTGTTCATCCGCGTCCAGCTCGTTGAGTTTCTCCAGAAGCGTTAATGTCTGGCTTCTG
ATAAAGCGGGCCATGTTAAGGGCGGTTTTTTCCTGTTTGGTCACTGATGCCTCCGTGTAAGGGGGATTTC
TGTTCATGGGGGTAATGATACCGATGAAACGAGAGAGGATGCTCACGATACGGGTTACTGATGATGAACA
TGCCCGGTTACTGGAACGTTGTGAGGGTAAACAACTGGCGGTATGGATGCGGCGGGACCAGAGAAAAATC
ACTCAGGGTCAATGCCAGCGCTTCGTTAATACAGATGTAGGTGTTCCACAGGGTAGCCAGCAGCATCCTG
CGATGCAGATCCGGAACATAATGGTGCAGGGCGCTGACTTCCGCGTTTCCAGACTTTACGAAACACGGAA
ACCGAAGACCATTCATGTTGTTGCTCAGGTCGCAGACGTTTTGCAGCAGCAGTCGCTTCACGTTCGCTCG
CGTATCGGTGATTCATTCTGCTAACCAGTAAGGCAACCCCGCCAGCCTAGCCGGGTCCTCAACGACAGGA
GCACGATCATGCGCACCCGTGGGGCCGCCATGCCGGCGATAATGGCCTGCTTCTCGCCGAAACGTTTGGT
GGCGGGACCAGTGACGAAGGCTTGAGCGAGGGCGTGCAAGATTCCGAATACCGCAAGCGACAGGCCGATC
ATCGTCGCGCTCCAGCGAAAGCGGTCCTCGCCGAAAATGACCCAGAGCGCTGCCGGCACCTGTCCTACGA
GTTGCATGATAAAGAAGACAGTCATAAGTGCGGCGACGATAGTCATGCCCCGCGCCCACCGGAAGGAGCT
GACTGGGTTGAAGGCTCTCAAGGGCATCGGTCGAGATCCCGGTGCCTAATGAGTGAGCTAACTTACATTA
ATTGCGTTGCGCTCACTGCCCGCTTTCCAGTCGGGAAACCTGTCGTGCCAGCTGCATTAATGAATCGGCC
AACGCGCGGGGAGAGGCGGTTTGCGTATTGGGCGCCAGGGTGGTTTTTCTTTTCACCAGTGAGACGGGCA
ACAGCTGATTGCCCTTCACCGCCTGGCCCTGAGAGAGTTGCAGCAAGCGGTCCACGCTGGTTTGCCCCAG
CAGGCGAAAATCCTGTTTGATGGTGGTTAACGGCGGGATATAACATGAGCTGTCTTCGGTATCGTCGTAT
CCCACTACCGAGATATCCGCACCAACGCGCAGCCCGGACTCGGTAATGGCGCGCATTGCGCCCAGCGCCA
TCTGATCGTTGGCAACCAGCATCGCAGTGGGAACGATGCCCTCATTCAGCATTTGCATGGTTTGTTGAAA
ACCGGACATGGCACTCCAGTCGCCTTCCCGTTCCGCTATCGGCTGAATTTGATTGCGAGTGAGATATTTA
TGCCAGCCAGCCAGACGCAGACGCGCCGAGACAGAACTTAATGGGCCCGCTAACAGCGCGATTTGCTGGT
GACCCAATGCGACCAGATGCTCCACGCCCAGTCGCGTACCGTCTTCATGGGAGAAAATAATACTGTTGAT
GGGTGTCTGGTCAGAGACATCAAGAAATAACGCCGGAACATTAGTGCAGGCAGCTTCCACAGCAATGGCA
TCCTGGTCATCCAGCGGATAGTTAATGATCAGCCCACTGACGCGTTGCGCGAGAAGATTGTGCACCGCCG
CTTTACAGGCTTCGACGCCGCTTCGTTCTACCATCGACACCACCACGCTGGCACCCAGTTGATCGGCGCG
AGATTTAATCGCCGCGACAATTTGCGACGGCGCGTGCAGGGCCAGACTGGAGGTGGCAACGCCAATCAGC
AACGACTGTTTGCCCGCCAGTTGTTGTGCCACGCGGTTGGGAATGTAATTCAGCTCCGCCATCGCCGCTT
CCACTTTTTCCCGCGTTTTCGCAGAAACGTGGCTGGCCTGGTTCACCACGCGGGAAACGGTCTGATAAGA
GACACCGGCATACTCTGCGACATCGTATAACGTTACTGGTTTCACATTCACCACCCTGAATTGACTCTCT
TCCGGGCGCTATCATGCCATACCGCGAAAGGTTTTGCGCCATTCGATGGTGTCCGGGATCTCGACGCTCT
CCCTTATGCGACTCCTGCATTAGGAAGCAGCCCAGTAGTAGGTTGAGGCCGTTGAGCACCGCCGCCGCAA
GGAATGGTGCATGCAAGGAGATGGCGCCCAACAGTCCCCCGGCCACGGGGCCTGCCACCATACCCACGCC
GAAACAAGCGCTCATGAGCCCGAAGTGGCGAGCCCGATCTTCCCCATCGGTGATGTCGGCGATATAGGCG
CCAGCAACCGCACCTGTGGCGCCGGTGATGCCGGCCACGATGCGTCCGGCGTAGAGGATCGAGATCTCGA
TCCCGCGAAATTAATACGACTCACTATAGGGGAATTGTGAGCGGATAACAATTCCCCTCTAGAAATAATT
TTGTTTAACTTTAAGAAGGAGATATACATATGTTACCTGCTGTGAAAACTGTGGAGGCGGAAGAAGAGTA
CGCGGAGGATTGTCCTGAATTGGTCCCCATTGAGACCAAGAACCAAGAAGAGGAAAATCTTGACTTCATC
ACTAAGATTCCAGTCACAATTGTCACCGGGTACTTAGGTGCTGGAAAGACAACACTTCTGAACTACATTT
TGACAGAACAACATAATAGAAAAATAGCAGTGATTTTAAATGAATTTGGAGAAGGGAGTGCAGTAGAGAA
ATCCTTAGCTGTCAGTCAAGGTGGAGAACTCTATGAAGAATGGCTGGAACTTAGAAATGGTTGCCTCTGC
TGTTCAGTCAAGGACAGTGGCCTTAGAGCTATAGAGAATCTGATGCAAAAGAAGGGCAAGTTTGACTACA
TACTCTTAGAGACCACTGGGCTAGCAGATCCTGGTGCAGTGGCTTCTATGTTTTGGGTTGATGCTGAGTT
AGGGAGTGATATTTATCTTGATGGTATCATAACTGTTGTAGATTCAAAATATGGATTAAAACATTTAACT
GAAGAAAAACCTGATGGCCTTGTCAATGAAGCTACTAGGCAAGTTGCATTGGCAGACATGATTCTCATCA
ATAAAACAGACTTGGTTTCAGAAGAGGAGCTAAACAACTTAAGAACAACTATCAGATCAATAAATGGACT
GGGAAAAGTTTTAGAAACTCAGAGATCAAGAGTTCATCTCTCAAATATATTAGACCTTCATGCCTATGAT
ATTCTCTCTGGAATAAGTTTACAGAAAAAGCTCCAGCATGTGTCAACAGCACCCCACCTTGATCAGAGTA
TTGTTACAGTCACATTTGAAGTACCAGGAAGTGCAAAGGAAGAATGTCTAAATGTATTTATCCAGAATCT
CCTGTGGGAAAAGAACGTGAAAAACAAGGACGGCCACTGCATGGAGGTCATTCGGCTAAAGGGACTGGTG
TCTATCAAAGACAAACCACAGCAAATGATTGTGCAAGGCATCCATGAGCTGTACGACCTGGAAGAAAGCC
TAGTGAACTGGAAGGATGATGCGGAGAGAGCGTGTCAGCTGGTCTTCATTGGTAGAAATTTAGATAAGGA
TGTTCTTCAACAACTCTTCCTCACTGCTGTGGCAGAGGCAGAAGAGCAAAGGACAGCACCAGGCAGAGAT
GGAGTTTGTCCATCGCACTAGGAATTCAAAGGCCTACGTCGACGAGCTCAACTAGTGCGGCCGCTTTCGA
ATCTAGAGCCTGCAGTCTCGAGGCATGCGGTACCAAGCTTGCGGCCGCACTCGAGCACCACCACCACCAC
CACTGAGATCCGGCTGCTAACAAAGCCCGAAAGGAAGCTGAGTTGGCTGCTGCCACCGCTGAGCAATAAC
TAGCATAACCCCTTGGGGCCTCTAAACGGGTCTTGAGGGGTTTTTTGCTGAAAGGAGGAA
